Addgene plasmid #166029: pRS405red-phlTA2-1E
Purpose: Expresses phlTA(2-1E) mutant
Depositing lab: Jun Ishii. Depositing organization: Kobe University. Publication: Robust and flexible platform for directed evolution of yeast genetic switches. Tominaga M, Nozaki K, Umeno D, Ishii J, Kondo A. Nat Commun. 2021 Mar 23;12(1):1846. doi: 10.1038/s41467-021-22134-y. PubMed 33758180.
Backbone
  Vector backbone: pRS405red
  Total vector size (bp): 7670
  Vector type: Yeast Expression, Synthetic Biology
  Selectable markers: LEU2
Growth in bacteria
  Bacterial resistance: Ampicillin, 100 μg/mL
  Growth temperature: 37°C
  Growth strain: DH5alpha
  Copy number: High Copy
Gene/Insert
  Gene/Insert name: phlF
  Species: Pseudomonas protegens
  Mutation: P5S, S6P, K86T, F109L, Q117R, E143K, codon-optimized for expression in yeast
  Promoter: pPGK1 mutant
  Tag / fusion protein: three copies of VP16 (VP48) (C terminal on insert); Nuclear localization signal (C terminal on insert)
  Cloning method: Ligation Independent Cloning
  Sequencing primers: 5′ T7, M13/pUC Forward; 3′ M13/pUC Reverse
Terms and licenses: Academic/Nonprofit Terms; Industry Terms: Not Available to Industry
How to cite: pRS405red-phlTA2-1E was a gift from Jun Ishii (Addgene plasmid # 166029 ; http://n2t.net/addgene:166029 ; RRID:Addgene_166029)
