[The description below was written by a language model from this plasmid's Addgene catalogue record and pLannotate feature annotations shown in this document.]
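Description:
pRS405red-phlTA2-1E is a 7,670 bp yeast expression plasmid built on the pRS405red backbone, a derivative of the pRS405 series of Saccharomyces cerevisiae shuttle vectors. The feature table shows no yeast replication origin or centromere, which fits the integrating design of that series, although the record does not state how the plasmid is maintained in yeast. Selection in yeast relies on the LEU2 auxotrophic marker with its own promoter. In E. coli the plasmid is propagated at high copy from a ColE1/pUC-type origin under ampicillin selection (AmpR). An f1 origin, lacZα remnants and flanking T7 and T3 promoters are carried over from the pBluescript-style cloning region.

The payload is a synthetic transcriptional activator called phlTA, based on phlF, a repressor gene from Pseudomonas protegens that has been codon-optimized for yeast. This 2-1E variant carries six substitutions (P5S, S6P, K86T, F109L, Q117R, E143K). Its C terminus is fused to three copies of the herpes simplex virus VP16 minimal activation domain (VP48) and a nuclear localization signal. The fusion directs the bacterial DNA-binding protein to the nucleus and converts it into an activator of promoters bearing its operator. Expression is driven by a mutant PGK1 promoter and ended by the PGK1 terminator. The automated annotation picks up only short VP16-repeat fragments, an SV40 NLS fragment and the terminator. The promoter and phlF coding region fall in an unannotated stretch between the T7 promoter side of the cloning site and those fragments. The plasmid comes from work on directed evolution of yeast genetic switches and is used to express this evolved phlTA mutant in synthetic gene circuits.
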