Features (pLannotate 1.2.2; 24 found; start..end, strand, type, name):
    137..186     +  misc_feature   bom (fragment): basis of mobility region from pBR322
    187..825     +  CDS            NFS1 (fragment): NFS1_YEAST - Also known as SPL1 From Saccharomyces cerevisiae (strain ATCC 204508 / S288c) (Baker's yeast).
   1187..2281    -  CDS            LEU2: 3-isopropylmalate dehydrogenase, required for leucine biosynthesis; S. cerevisiae LEU2; yeast auxotrophic marker
   2282..2689    -  promoter       LEU2 promoter: S. cerevisiae LEU2
   2829..2906    -  CDS            YO192_YEAST (fragment): Experimental evidence at protein level: Swiss-Prot protein existence level 1. From Saccharomyces cerevisiae (strain ATCC 204508 / S288c) (Baker's yeast).
   2937..2989    +  misc_feature   bom (fragment): basis of mobility region from pBR322
   3017..3445    -  rep_origin     f1 ori (sequence partly withheld): f1 bacteriophage origin of replication; arrow indicates direction of (+) strand synthesis
   3449..3604    -  CDS            lacZα (fragment): LacZα fragment of β-galactosidase; lacZ fragment
   3612..3630    +  promoter       T7 promoter: promoter for bacteriophage T7 RNA polymerase
   3639..3659    -  misc_feature   MCS (fragment): pBluescript multiple cloning site
   4946..4969    +  CDS            VP96 (fragment): 6 tandem repeats of the minimal activation domain of herpes simplex virus VP16 (Cheng et al., 2013)
   5027..5046    +  CDS            VP96 (fragment): 6 tandem repeats of the minimal activation domain of herpes simplex virus VP16 (Cheng et al., 2013)
   5057..5076    +  CDS            SV40 NLS (fragment): nuclear localization signal of SV40 (simian virus 40) large T antigen
   5093..5363    +  terminator     PGK1 terminator: S. cerevisae PGK1; transcription terminator for 3-phosphoglycerate kinase gene
   5374..5397    -  misc_feature   MCS (fragment): pBluescript multiple cloning site
   5410..5428    -  promoter       T3 promoter: promoter for bacteriophage T3 RNA polymerase
   5473..5489    -  protein_bind   lac operator: The lac repressor binds to the lac operator to inhibit transcription in E. coli. This inhibition can be relieved by adding lactose or isopropyl-β-D-thiogalactopyranoside (IPTG). lac repressor encoded by lacI
   5497..5527    -  promoter       lac promoter: promoter for the E. coli lac operon
   5542..5563    -  protein_bind   CAP binding site: CAP binding activates transcription in the presence of cAMP. E. coli catabolite activator protein
   5576..5668    -  CDS            lacI (fragment): lac repressor; lacI; The lac repressor binds to the lac operator to inhibit transcription in E. coli. This inhibition can be relieved by adding lactose or isopropyl-β-D-thiogalactopyranoside (IPTG).
   5851..6439    -  rep_origin     ori: high-copy-number ColE1/pMB1/pBR322/pUC origin of replication
   6610..7470    -  CDS            AmpR: β-lactamase; bla; confers resistance to ampicillin, carbenicillin, and related antibiotics
   7471..7575    -  promoter       AmpR promoter: bla
   7670..35      +  CDS            rop (fragment) (across the origin): Rop protein, which maintains plasmids at low copy number; rop
>Addgene plasmid #166029 | pRS405red-­phlTA2-­1E | addgene full sequence | sequence record 328862 | Addgene NGS Result
TCGCGCGTTTCGGTGATGACGGTGAAAACCTCTGACACATGCAGCTCCCGGAGACGGTCACAGCTTGTCT
GTAAGCGGATGCCGGGAGCAGACAAGCCCGTCAGGGCGCGTCAGCGGGTGTTGGCGGGTGTCGGGGCTGG
CTTAACTATGCGGCATCAGAGCAGATTGTACTGAGAGTGCACCATAGTCAATGAAATGAACATTGATTTA
CTATCAATTTCTTCTCACAAGATTTACGGTCCAAAGGGAATAGGTGCCATCTATGTAAGAAGGAGACCAA
GAGTTAGATTAGAACCTTTACTATCCGGTGGTGGCCAAGAGAGAGGTTTAAGATCTGGTACTTTGGCCCC
CCCATTGGTAGCGGGATTTGGTGAAGCTGCGAGATTGATGAAGAAAGAATTTGACAACGATCAAGCTCAC
ATCAAAAGACTATCCGATAAATTAGTCAAAGGTCTATTATCCGCTGAACATACCACGTTGAACGGATCTC
CAGATCATCGTTATCCAGGGTGTGTTAACGTTTCTTTCGCCTACGTGGAAGGAGAATCTTTATTGATGGC
ACTAAGGGATATCGCATTATCCTCGGGTTCAGCCTGTACATCTGCTTCCCTAGAACCTTCTTATGTTTTA
CATGCGCTGGGTAAGGATGATGCATTAGCCCATTCTTCCATCAGATTTGGTATTGGTAGATTTAGTACTG
AAGAGGAGGACGACTACGTCGTTAAGGCCGTTTCTGACAGAGTAAAATTCTTGAGGGAACTTTCACCATT
ATGGGAAATGGTTCAAGAAGGTATTGACTTAAACTCCATCAAATGGTCAGGTCATTGAGTGTTTTTTATT
TGTTGTATTTTTTTTTTTTTAGAGAAAATCCTCCAATATATAAATTAGGAATCATAGTTTCATGATTTTC
TGTTACACCTAACTTTTTGTGTGGTGCCCTCCTCCTTGTCAATATTAATGTTAAAGTGCAATTCTTTTTC
CTTATCACGTTGAGCCATTAGTATCAATTTGCTTACCTGTATTCCTTTACATCCTCCTTTTTCTCCTTCT
TGATAAATGTATGTAGATTGCGTATATAGTTTCGTCTACCCTATGAACATATTCCATTTTGTAATTTCGT
GTCGTTTCTATTATGAATTTCATTTATAAAGTTTATGTACAAATATCATAAAAAAAGAGAATCTTTTTAA
GCAAGGATTTTCTTAACTTCTTCGGCGACAGCATCACCGACTTCGGTGGTACTGTTGGAACCACCTAAAT
CACCAGTTCTGATACCTGCATCCAAAACCTTTTTAACTGCATCTTCAATGGCCTTACCTTCTTCAGGCAA
GTTCAATGACAATTTCAACATCATTGCAGCAGACAAGATAGTGGCGATAGGGTTGACCTTATTCTTTGGC
AAATCTGGAGCAGAACCGTGGCATGGTTCGTACAAACCAAATGCGGTGTTCTTGTCTGGCAAAGAGGCCA
AGGACGCAGATGGCAACAAACCCAAGGAACCTGGGATAACGGAGGCTTCATCGGAGATGATATCACCAAA
CATGTTGCTGGTGATTATAATACCATTTAGGTGGGTTGGGTTCTTAACTAGGATCATGGCGGCAGAATCA
ATCAATTGATGTTGAACCTTCAATGTAGGGAATTCGTTCTTGATGGTTTCCTCCACAGTTTTTCTCCATA
ATCTTGAAGAGGCCAAAACATTAGCTTTATCCAAGGACCAAATAGGCAATGGTGGCTCATGTTGTAGGGC
CATGAAAGCGGCCATTCTTGTGATTCTTTGCACTTCTGGAACGGTGTATTGTTCACTATCCCAAGCGACA
CCATCACCATCGTCTTCCTTTCTCTTACCAAAGTAAATACCTCCCACTAATTCTCTGACAACAACGAAGT
CAGTACCTTTAGCAAATTGTGGCTTGATTGGAGATAAGTCTAAAAGAGAGTCGGATGCAAAGTTACATGG
TCTTAAGTTGGCGTACAATTGAAGTTCTTTACGGATTTTTAGTAAACCTTGTTCAGGTCTAACACTACCG
GTACCCCATTTAGGACCACCCACAGCACCTAACAAAACGGCATCAGCCTTCTTGGAGGCTTCCAGCGCCT
CATCTGGAAGTGGAACACCTGTAGCATCGATAGCAGCACCACCAATTAAATGATTTTCGAAATCGAACTT
GACATTGGAACGAACATCAGAAATAGCTTTAAGAACCTTAATGGCTTCGGCTGTGATTTCTTGACCAACG
TGGTCACCTGGCAAAACGACGATCTTCTTAGGGGCAGACATTAGAATGGTATATCCTTGAAATATATATA
TATATATTGCTGAAATGTAAAAGGTAAGAAAAGTTAGAAAGTAAGACGATTGCTAACCACCTATTGGAAA
AAACAATAGGTCCTTAAATAATATTGTCAACTTCAAGTATTGTGATGCAAGCATTTAGTCATGAACGCTT
CTCTATTCTATATGAAAAGCCGGTTCCGGCGCTCTCACCTTTCCTTTTTCTCCCAATTTTTCAGTTGAAA
AAGGTATATGCGTCAGGCGACCTCTGAAATTAACAAAAAATTTCCAGTCATCGAATTTGATTCTGTGCGA
TAGCGCCCCTGTGTGTTCTCGTTATGTTGAGGAAAAAAATAATGGTTGCTAAGAGATTCGAACTCTTGCA
TCTTACGATACCTGAGTATTCCCACAGTTAACTGCGGTCAAGATATTTCTTGAATCAGGCGCCTTAGACC
GCTCGGCCAAACAACCAATTACTTGTTGAGAAATAGAGTATAATTATCCTATAAATATAACGTTTTTGAA
CACACATGAACAAGGAAGTACAGGACAATTGATTTTGAAGAGAATGTGGATTTTGATGTAATTGTTGGGA
TTCCATTTTTAATAAGGCAATAATATTAGGTATGTAGATATACTAGAAGTTCTCCTCGACCGGTCGATAT
GCGGTGTGAAATACCGCACAGATGCGTAAGGAGAAAATACCGCATCAGGAAATTGTAAGCGTTAATATTT
TGTTAAAATTCGCGTTAAATTTTTGTTAAATCAGCTCATTTTTTAACCAATAGGCCGAAATCGGCAAAAT
CCCTTATAAATCAAAAGAATAGACCGAGATAGGGT
[37 nt withheld, positions 3116-3152]
AAAGAACGTGGACTCCAACGTCAAAGG
[49 nt withheld, positions 3180-3228]
T
[91 nt withheld, positions 3230-3320]
G
[124 nt withheld, positions 3322-3445]
CCATTCGCCATTCAGGCTGCGCAACTGTTGGGAAGGGCGATCGGTGCGGGCCTCTTCGCTATTACGCCAG
CTGGCGAAAGGGGGATGTGCTGCAAGGCGATTAAGTTGGGTAACGCCAGGGTTTTCCCAGTCACGACGTT
GTAAAACGACGGCCAGTGAGCGCGCGTAATACGACTCACTATAGGGCGAATTGGGTACCGGGCCCCCCCT
CGAGAAAGATGCCGATTTGGGCGCGAATCCTTTATTTTGGCTTCACCCTCATACTATTATCAGGGCCAGA
AAAAGGAAGTGTTTCCCTCCTTCTTGAATTGATGTTACCCTCATAAAGCACGTGGCCTCTTATCGAGAAA
GAAATTACCGCCGCTCGTGATTTGTTTGCAAAAAGAACAAAACTGAAAAAACCCAGACGCGCTCGACTTC
CTGTCTTCCTATTGATTGCAGCTTCCAATTTCGTCACACAACAAGGTCCTAGCGACGGCTCACAGGTTTT
GTAACAAGCAATCGATGGTTCTGGAATGGCGGGAAAGGGTTTAGTACACATGCTATGATGCCCACTGTGA
TCTCCAGAGCAAAGTTCGTTCGATCGTACTGTTACTCTCTCTCTTTCAAACAGAATTGTCCGAATCGTGT
GACAACAACAGCCTGTTCTCACACACTCTTTTCTTCCAACCAAGGGGGTGGTTTAGTTTAGTAGAACCTC
GTGAAACTTACATTTACATATATATAAACTTGCATAAATTGGTCAATGCAAGTAATACATATTTGGTCTT
TTCTAATTCGTAGTTTATCAAGTTCTTAGATGCTTTCTTTTTCTCTTTTTTACAGATCATCAAGGAAGTA
ATTATCTACTTTTTACAACAAATATAAAACGCTAGCGTCGACATGGCTAGAACTTCACCCAGATCATCTA
TTGGTTCTCTGAGATCACCACATACTCATAAGGCTATTTTGACCTCCACCATCGAAATCTTGAAAGAATG
TGGTTACTCCGGTTTGTCCATTGAATCTGTTGCTAGACGTGCTGGTGCTTCTAAACCTACTATCTACAGA
TGGTGGACTAACAAGGCTGCTTTGATTGCTGAAGTTTACGAAAACGAATCCGAACAGGTTAGAAAGTTTC
CAGATTTGGGTTCCTTTACGGCCGATTTGGATTTCTTGTTGAGAAACTTGTGGAAGGTTTGGAGAGAAAC
TATTTGTGGTGAAGCCCTCAGATGCGTTATTGCAGAAGCTCGATTAGATCCAGCTACTTTGACTCAATTG
AAGGACCAATTCATGGAAAGACGTAGAGAAATGCCAAAAAAGTTGGTTAAAAACGCCATCTCTAACGGTG
AATTGCCAAAGGATACAAACCGTGAGTTGTTGTTGGATATGATTTTCGGTTTTTGCTGGTACAGGTTGTT
GACTGAACAATTGACTGTTGAACAAGACATCGAAGAGTTCACGTTCTTGTTAATCAATGGTGTTTGTCCA
GGTACTCAAAGAGGTCCAGCAGACGCTTTGGATGATTTTGATTTGGATATGTTGCCTGCTGATGCCTTGG
ATGACTTCGACTTAGACATGTTACCAGCCGATGCATTAGACGATTTCGACCTTGATATGTTACCTGGTCC
ACCAAAAAAGAAGAGAAAGGTCTAAGATCTGAAATAAATTGAATTGAATTGAAATCGATAGATCAATTTT
TTTCTTTTCTCTTTCCCCATCCTTTACGCTAAAATAATAGTTTATTTTATTTTTTGAATATTTTTTATTT
ATATACGTATATATAGACTATTATTTATCTTTTAATGATTATTAAGATTTTTATTAAAAAAAAATTCGCT
CCTCTTTTAATGCCTTTATGCAGTTTTTTTTTCCCATTCGATATTTCTATGTTCGGGTTCAGCGTATTTT
AAGTTTAATAACTCGAAAATTCTGCGTTCGTTAAAGCTGCGGCCGCCACCGCGGTGGAGCTCCAGCTTTT
GTTCCCTTTAGTGAGGGTTAATTGCGCGCTTGGCGTAATCATGGTCATAGCTGTTTCCTGTGTGAAATTG
TTATCCGCTCACAATTCCACACAACATACGAGCCGGAAGCATAAAGTGTAAAGCCTGGGGTGCCTAATGA
GTGAGCTAACTCACATTAATTGCGTTGCGCTCACTGCCCGCTTTCCAGTCGGGAAACCTGTCGTGCCAGC
TGCATTAATGAATCGGCCAACGCGCGGGGAGAGGCGGTTTGCGTATTGGGCGCTCTTCCGCTTCCTCGCT
CACTGACTCGCTGCGCTCGGTCGTTCGGCTGCGGCGAGCGGTATCAGCTCACTCAAAGGCGGTAATACGG
TTATCCACAGAATCAGGGGATAACGCAGGAAAGAACATGTGAGCAAAAGGCCAGCAAAAGGCCAGGAACC
GTAAAAAGGCCGCGTTGCTGGCGTTTTTCCATAGGCTCCGCCCCCCTGACGAGCATCACAAAAATCGACG
CTCAAGTCAGAGGTGGCGAAACCCGACAGGACTATAAAGATACCAGGCGTTTCCCCCTGGAAGCTCCCTC
GTGCGCTCTCCTGTTCCGACCCTGCCGCTTACCGGATACCTGTCCGCCTTTCTCCCTTCGGGAAGCGTGG
CGCTTTCTCATAGCTCACGCTGTAGGTATCTCAGTTCGGTGTAGGTCGTTCGCTCCAAGCTGGGCTGTGT
GCACGAACCCCCCGTTCAGCCCGACCGCTGCGCCTTATCCGGTAACTATCGTCTTGAGTCCAACCCGGTA
AGACACGACTTATCGCCACTGGCAGCAGCCACTGGTAACAGGATTAGCAGAGCGAGGTATGTAGGCGGTG
CTACAGAGTTCTTGAAGTGGTGGCCTAACTACGGCTACACTAGAAGAACAGTATTTGGTATCTGCGCTCT
GCTGAAGCCAGTTACCTTCGGAAAAAGAGTTGGTAGCTCTTGATCCGGCAAACAAACCACCGCTGGTAGC
GGTGGTTTTTTTGTTTGCAAGCAGCAGATTACGCGCAGAAAAAAAGGATCTCAAGAAGATCCTTTGATCT
TTTCTACGGGGTCTGACGCTCAGTGGAACGAAAACTCACGTTAAGGGATTTTGGTCATGAGATTATCAAA
AAGGATCTTCACCTAGATCCTTTTAAATTAAAAATGAAGTTTTAAATCAATCTAAAGTATATATGAGTAA
ACTTGGTCTGACAGTTACCAATGCTTAATCAGTGAGGCACCTATCTCAGCGATCTGTCTATTTCGTTCAT
CCATAGTTGCCTGACTCCCCGTCGTGTAGATAACTACGATACGGGAGGGCTTACCATCTGGCCCCAGTGC
TGCAATGATACCGCGAGACCCACGCTCACCGGCTCCAGATTTATCAGCAATAAACCAGCCAGCCGGAAGG
GCCGAGCGCAGAAGTGGTCCTGCAACTTTATCCGCCTCCATCCAGTCTATTAATTGTTGCCGGGAAGCTA
GAGTAAGTAGTTCGCCAGTTAATAGTTTGCGCAACGTTGTTGCCATTGCTACAGGCATCGTGGTGTCACG
CTCGTCGTTTGGTATGGCTTCATTCAGCTCCGGTTCCCAACGATCAAGGCGAGTTACATGATCCCCCATG
TTGTGCAAAAAAGCGGTTAGCTCCTTCGGTCCTCCGATCGTTGTCAGAAGTAAGTTGGCCGCAGTGTTAT
CACTCATGGTTATGGCAGCACTGCATAATTCTCTTACTGTCATGCCATCCGTAAGATGCTTTTCTGTGAC
TGGTGAGTACTCAACCAAGTCATTCTGAGAATAGTGTATGCGGCGACCGAGTTGCTCTTGCCCGGCGTCA
ATACGGGATAATACCGCGCCACATAGCAGAACTTTAAAAGTGCTCATCATTGGAAAACGTTCTTCGGGGC
GAAAACTCTCAAGGATCTTACCGCTGTTGAGATCCAGTTCGATGTAACCCACTCGTGCACCCAACTGATC
TTCAGCATCTTTTACTTTCACCAGCGTTTCTGGGTGAGCAAAAACAGGAAGGCAAAATGCCGCAAAAAAG
GGAATAAGGGCGACACGGAAATGTTGAATACTCATACTCTTCCTTTTTCAATATTATTGAAGCATTTATC
AGGGTTATTGTCTCATGAGCGGATACATATTTGAATGTATTTAGAAAAATAAACAAATAGGGGTTCCGCG
CACATTTCCCCGAAAAGTGCCACCTGACGTCTAAGAAACCATTATTATCATGACATTAACCTATAAAAAT
AGGCGTATCACGAGGCCCTTTCGTC
